>Addgene plasmid #166120 | pEGFP_S1750F-talin1 (1-2541) | addgene full sequence | sequence record 330293 | Addgene NGS Result
TAGTTATTAATAGTAATCAATTACGGGGTCATTAGTTCATAGCCCATATATGGAGTTCCGCGTTACATAA
CTTACGGTAAATGGCCCGCCTGGCTGACCGCCCAACGACCCCCGCCCATTGACGTCAATAATGACGTATG
TTCCCATAGTAACGCCAATAGGGACTTTCCATTGACGTCAATGGGTGGAGTATTTACGGTAAACTGCCCA
CTTGGCAGTACATCAAGTGTATCATATGCCAAGTACGCCCCCTATTGACGTCAATGACGGTAAATGGCCC
GCCTGGCATTATGCCCAGTACATGACCTTATGGGACTTTCCTACTTGGCAGTACATCTACGTATTAGTCA
TCGCTATTACCATGGTGATGCGGTTTTGGCAGTACATCAATGGGCGTGGATAGCGGTTTGACTCACGGGG
ATTTCCAAGTCTCCACCCCATTGACGTCAATGGGAGTTTGTTTTGGCACCAAAATCAACGGGACTTTCCA
AAATGTCGTAACAACTCCGCCCCATTGACGCAAATGGGCGGTAGGCGTGTACGGTGGGAGGTCTATATAA
GCAGAGCTGGTTTAGTGAACCGTCAGATCCGCTAGCGCTACCGGTATTAGGCACCCCAGGCTTTACACGA
ATTCGCAGAAGCTGCCACCATGGTTGCGCTTTCGCTGAAGATTAGCATTGGGAATGTGGTGAAGACGATG
CAATTTGAGCCATCTACCATGGTGTACGACGCCTGCCGCATGATTCGTGAGCGGATCCCAGAGGCCCTGG
CTGGCCCTCCCAACGACTTTGGGCTCTTTCTGTCAGATGATGACCCCAAAAAAGGCATCTGGCTAGAGGC
TGGGAAAGCTTTGGACTACTACATGCTCCGAAATGGGGACACCATGGAGTACAGAAAAAAGCAGAGACCC
CTGAAGATCCGGATGTTAGACGGAACGGTGAAGACTATCATGGTGGATGACTCCAAGACCGTCACAGACA
TGCTCATGACCATTTGTGCCCGAATTGGTATCACCAACCATGATGAGTATTCACTGGTTCGAGAGCTGAT
GGAAGAAAAGAAAGATGAGGGGACAGGGACCCTGAGAAAAGACAAGACCCTACTGCGAGATGAAAAGAAG
ATGGAGAAGCTAAAGCAGAAGTTGCACACAGACGATGAGTTGAACTGGCTGGACCATGGGCGGACACTGA
GGGAACAGGGAGTGGAAGAGCATGAGACGTTGCTGCTGCGGAGAAAGTTCTTCTACTCAGACCAGAATGT
GGATTCCCGAGACCCTGTACAGCTGAACCTTCTCTATGTGCAGGCACGAGATGACATCCTGAATGGCTCC
CATCCTGTCTCCTTTGACAAGGCCTGTGAATTTGCAGGCTTCCAGTGCCAGATCCAGTTTGGACCTCACA
ATGAACAGAAGCACAAGGCTGGCTTCCTTGACCTGAAGGACTTCCTGCCCAAGGAGTATGTGAAGCAGAA
GGGAGAGCGTAAGATCTTTCAGGCACACAAGAATTGTGGGCAGATGAGTGAAATTGAGGCCAAGGTACGC
TACGTGAAGCTGGCCCGTTCCCTCAAGACTTACGGTGTCTCCTTCTTCCTAGTCAAGGAAAAGATGAAGG
GGAAGAATAAACTGGTGCCCAGGCTGTTGGGCATCACTAAGGAGTGTGTGATGCGTGTGGATGAGAAGAC
CAAGGAGGTGATTCAGGAATGGAGCCTCACCAACATCAAACGCTGGGCTGCCTCTCCCAAGAGCTTTACT
CTGGACTTTGGAGACTATCAGGATGGCTACTACTCAGTACAGACGACAGAAGGCGAGCAGATCGCACAGC
TCATTGCTGGCTACATAGATATCATCCTTAAGAAGAAAAAAAGCAAGGACCATTTTGGGCTGGAGGGAGA
TGAAGAGTCTACTATGTTGGAGGACTCAGTGTCTCCCAAAAAGTCAACAGTCCTTCAGCAGCAGTACAAC
CGAGTGGGGAAAGTGGAGCACGGCTCTGTGGCTCTGCCAGCCATCATGCGCTCTGGAGCCTCTGGTCCTG
AGAATTTCCAGGTGGGGAGCATGCCACCTGCCCAGCAGCAGATCACCAGTGGCCAGATGCACCGAGGACA
CATGCCACCTCTGACTTCAGCCCAGCAGGCGCTCACTGGAACCATTAACTCCAGCATGCAGGCTGTGCAG
GCTGCCCAGGCCACTCTGGATGACTTTGAGACTCTACCCCCTCTTGGCCAGGATGCTGCCTCCAAAGCTT
GGCGTAAGAACAAGATGGATGAATCAAAGCATGAGATCCACTCCCAGGTAGATGCCATCACAGCTGGCAC
TGCCTCTGTGGTAAACCTGACAGCAGGAGATCCTGCAGAGACAGACTATACAGCAGTGGGCTGTGCAGTC
ACCACCATCTCTTCCAACCTGACGGAGATGTCCCGTGGGGTGAAGCTATTGGCTGCCCTGCTGGAGGATG
AAGGCGGCAATGGCCGGCCCCTTCTGCAAGCAGCAAAGGGCCTTGCAGGGGCTGTGTCGGAACTGCTTCG
CAGTGCTCAGCCCGCCAGCGCTGAGCCTCGTCAGAACCTGCTGCAGGCAGCCGGGAACGTGGGCCAGGCC
AGTGGGGAGCTGTTGCAGCAAATTGGGGAAAGTGACACTGACCCCCACTTCCAGGATGTTCTAATGCAGC
TAGCAAACGCAGTGGCAAGTGCTGCAGCCGCCCTGGTCCTCAAGGCCAAGAGTGTGGCCCAGCGCACAGA
GGATTCCGGGCTTCAGACCCAAGTGATTGCTGCAGCTACGCAATGTGCTCTGTCCACTTCCCAGCTGGTG
GCCTGTACCAAGGTGGTAGCACCTACAATCAGCTCACCTGTGTGCCAAGAACAGCTAGTCGAGGCTGGGC
GACTGGTGGCCAAAGCTGTGGAGGGCTGTGTGTCTGCCTCGCAAGCAGCTACAGAAGATGGACAGCTGCT
TCGAGGGGTAGGAGCAGCAGCCACGGCTGTCACCCAGGCCCTCAATGAGCTGCTGCAGCACGTGAAGGCC
CACGCCACCGGAGCTGGGCCTGCCGGTCGGTATGACCAAGCCACTGATACCATCCTCACCGTCACTGAAA
ACATCTTCAGCTCCATGGGTGATGCTGGGGAGATGGTGCGCCAGGCCCGCATCCTGGCCCAAGCCACCTC
AGACCTGGTCAATGCTATCAAGGCCGATGCTGAGGGGGAGAGTGATCTGGAGAACTCTAGAAAGCTCCTG
AGTGCTGCCAAGATCCTCGCTGATGCCACCGCCAAGATGGTGGAGGCGGCCAAGGGAGCAGCCGCCCACC
CTGACAGTGAGGAACAGCAGCAGCGACTGCGTGAAGCAGCTGAGGGGCTTCGCATGGCCACCAATGCAGC
TGCGCAGAACGCCATCAAGAAGAAGTTGGTGCAGCGCCTGGAGCATGCAGCCAAGCAAGCTGCAGCCTCT
GCAACACAGACCATTGCTGCAGCCCAACATGCAGCCTCTGCCCCCAAGGCCTCTGCGGGCCCCCAGCCCC
TACTGGTGCAGAGCTGTAAGGCCGTGGCAGAGCAGATTCCGTTGCTGGTGCAGGGTGTCCGAGGAAGTCA
AGCTCAGCCTGACAGCCCTAGTGCTCAGCTCGCCCTCATTGCTGCCAGCCAGAGCTTCCTGCAGCCAGGT
GGGAAGATGGTGGCAGCGGCAAAAGCCTCAGTGCCAACAATTCAGGACCAGGCTTCAGCGATGCAGCTGA
GTCAGTGCGCAAAGAACCTAGGCACTGCCCTGGCCGAGCTGCGCACTGCTGCTCAGAAGGCTCAGGAGGC
ATGTGGACCTTTGGAGATGGATTCTGCACTGAGTGTTGTACAAAATCTAGAGAAAGACCTACAGGAAATA
AAAGCAGCAGCTCGAGATGGCAAGCTTAAGCCCTTACCTGGGGAAACAATGGAGAAGTGTACCCAAGATC
TTGGCAACAGCACCAAAGCGGTGAGCTCTGCCATCGCCAAGCTGCTGGGGGAGATTGCCCAGGGCAACGA
GAACTATGCAGGTATTGCAGCTCGGGATGTAGCTGGTGGACTAAGGTCACTAGCCCAGGCTGCGCGGGGT
GTGGCTGCGCTGACATCAGATCCTGCAGTGCAGGCCATTGTGCTTGACACAGCCAGCGACGTTCTGGACA
AGGCCAGCAGCCTCATTGAAGAGGCAAAAAAAGCATCTGGACACCCAGGGGACCCAGAAAGCCAGCAAAG
GCTTGCTCAGGTAGCTAAAGCAGTGACCCAAGCCCTGAACCGCTGTGTCAGCTGCCTGCCTGGCCAAAGA
GACGTGGATAATGCCCTACGAGCCGTTGGAGATGCCAGCAAGCGACTCCTGAGTGACTTGCTTCCTCCAA
GCACGGGGACATTTCAAGAAGCACAGAGCCGATTGAATGAAGCTGCAGCTGGGTTAAATCAGGCCGCCAC
AGAACTGGTGCAAGCCTCCCGAGGAACTCCTCAGGACCTGGCTCGGGCCTCCGGCCGATTTGGACAGGAC
TTCAGCACCTTCCTGGAAGCTGGTGTGGAGATGGCCGGACAGGCCCCGAGCCAGGAGGACCGAGCCCAGG
TGGTGTCCAACCTGAAGGGCATATCCATGTCTTCAAGCAAACTTCTCCTTGCCGCTAAGGCCTTGTCCAC
AGACCCTGCTTCTCCCAACCTCAAGAGTCAGCTGGCTGCGGCTGCCCGGGCAGTGACGGACAGCATCAAC
CAGCTCATCACCATGTGCACCCAGCAGGCACCTGGCCAGAAGGAGTGTGACAATGCACTTCGGCAGCTAG
AGACAGTCCGAGAACTCCTGGAGAATCCAGTCCAGCCCATCAACGACATGTCCTACTTCGGTTGCTTGGA
CAGTGTCATGGAGAACTCCAAGGTCCTAGGTGAGGCCATGACTGGCATCTCCCAAAATGCCAAGAATGGA
AATCTGCCGGAGTTTGGAGATGCCATTGCCACAGCCTCCAAGGCTCTCTGTGGCTTCACGGAGGCAGCCG
CACAGGCAGCATATCTAGTTGGTGTCTCTGACCCCAACAGCCAAGCTGGACAGCAAGGACTGGTGGAACC
CACACAGTTTGCCCGTGCAAACCAGGCAATTCAGATGGCCTGTCAGAGTCTGGGGGAGCCTGGCTGTACC
CAGGCCCAGGTGTTATCTGCAGCCACTATTGTAGCCAAACACACATCTGCATTGTGTAACAGCTGTCGCC
TGGCTTCCGCTAGGACTGCCAATCCCACTGCCAAGCGCCAGTTTGTACAGTCAGCCAAGGAGGTGGCCAA
CAGTACAGCCAATCTTGTCAAGACCATCAAGGCACTAGATGGGGACTTCACAGAAGAGAACCGTGCCCAG
TGCCGAGCAGCCACAGCCCCTCTGCTGGAAGCTGTGGATAACCTGAGTGCCTTTGCCTCCAACCCTGAGT
TCTCCAGCGTCCCTGCCCAGATCAGCCCTGAGGGCAGAGCAGCCATGGAGCCCATTGTAATCTCTGCTAA
GACAATGTTGGAGAGTGCTGGAGGGCTCATCCAGACAGCTCGGGCGTTAGCAGTCAATCCCCGAGACCCC
CCACGTTGGTCTGTGCTAGCTGGCCACTCTCGGACTGTCTCAGATTCCATCAAGAAACTTATTACAAGCA
TGAGGGACAAAGCCCCAGGGCAGCTGGAGTGTGAGACAGCCATTGCGGCTCTGAACAGCTGCTTGCGGGA
CCTAGATCAGGCTTCGCTTGCCGCTGTCAGCCAGCAGCTTGCTCCCCGTGAAGGAATCTCTCAAGAGGCT
TTGCACACCCAGATGCTCACTGCAGTGCAAGAAATTTCTCATCTCATTGAGCCGCTGGCCAGCGCTGCTC
GGGCTGAAGCCTCCCAGCTGGGACACAAGGTGTCCCAAATGGCCCAGTACTTTGAACCACTCACCCTGGC
TGCAGTGGGTGCTGCGTTTAAGACCCTGAGCCACCCGCAGCAGATGGCACTTCTGGACCAGACTAAAACG
TTGGCAGAGTCTGCCTTGCAGTTGCTATATACTGCCAAGGAGGCTGGTGGTAACCCCAAGCAAGCAGCAC
ACACCCAGGAAGCCCTGGAGGAGGCTGTGCAGATGATGACAGAGGCCGTAGAAGACCTGACGACGACCCT
CAACGAAGCAGCCAGTGCTGCAGGAGTCGTTGGCGGCATGGTGGACTCTATCACTCAGGCCATCAACCAG
CTAGATGAAGGACCTATGGGTGACCCAGAAGGCTCATTCGTAGATTACCAGACAACCATGGTGAGGACAG
CCAAGGCCATTGCTGTCACTGTTCAGGAGATGGTAACCAAGTCAAACACCAGCCCTGAAGAGCTAGGCCC
TCTTGCCAACCAGCTGACCAGTGACTATGGCCGACTGGCCTCACAAGCCAAGCCTGCAGCTGTGGCTGCT
GAAAATGAAGAGATAGGCGCTCACATCAAACACCGAGTACAGGAGCTGGGCCATGGCTGCTCTGCTCTGG
TCACCAAGGCAGGTGCCTTGCAGTGTAGCCCCAGTGATGTCTACACCAAGAAGGAGCTCATAGAGTGTGC
CCGCAGAGTGTCAGAGAAGGTCTCCCATGTTCTGGCTGCACTCCAGGCTGGGAATCGTGGTACCCAGGCC
TGCATTACAGCAGCCAGTGCTGTGTCTGGTATCATTGCTGACCTCGACACCACCATCATGTTCGCTACTG
CTGGCACACTTAACCGTGAGGGTGCTGAAACTTTTGCTGACCACCGGGAGGGTATCTTAAAGACAGCAAA
GGTTCTTGTGGAGGACACCAAGGTCCTAGTGCAGAATGCAGCTGGGAGCCAGGAGAAGTTGGCACAAGCC
GCCCAGTCCTCCGTGGCCACCATTACCCGCCTCGCTGATGTGGTCAAGCTCGGTGCAGCCAGCCTAGGAG
CCGAAGACCCTGAAACTCAGGTGGTGCTGATCAATGCAGTAAAGGACGTAGCCAAGGCCCTGGGTGACCT
CATCAGCGCTACGAAGGCTGCAGCGGGCAAAGTTGGGGATGACCCTGCAGTGTGGCAGCTCAAGAACTCT
GCCAAGGTGATGGTGACCAATGTGACATCATTGCTCAAGACAGTGAAGGCTGTGGAAGATGAGGCCACCA
AAGGCACACGGGCCCTAGAGGCAACCACAGAGCACATACGTCAGGAACTGGCGGTCTTCTGTTCCCCAGA
GCCACCTGCCAAGACCTCTACCCCTGAAGACTTCATCCGAATGACCAAGGGTATTACTATGGCAACAGCC
AAAGCCGTTGCTGCTGGCAATTCCTGTCGACAGGAAGATGTCATTGCCACAGCCAATCTGAGCCGACGGG
CTATTGCGGACATGCTTCGGGCTTGCAAGGAAGCAGCTTTCCACCCAGAAGTGGCGCCTGATGTACGGCT
CCGAGCCCTGCACTATGGCCGGGAGTGTGCCAATGGTTACCTGGAACTGCTGGACCACGTGCTGCTGACC
CTTCAGAAGCCAAACCCAGACCTGAAGCAGCAGCTAACTGGACACTCAAAGCGGGTTGCTGGCTCTGTGA
CTGAGCTCATCCAGGCTGCTGAAGCCATGAAAGGAACAGAGTGGGTGGACCCAGAGGACCCTACTGTCAT
TGCTGAGAATGAGCTCTTGGGAGCCGCAGCCGCCATCGAGGCTGCAGCCAAGAAGCTGGAGCAGCTGAAG
CCCAGGGCCAAACCCAAGGAGGCGGATGAGTCCTTGAACTTTGAGGAACAAATCCTAGAAGCTGCCAAGT
CCATCGCTGCAGCCACCAGTGCACTGGTAAAGGCTGCGTCAGCAGCCCAGAGGGAGCTGGTGGCTCAAGG
AAAGGTGGGCGCCATTCCAGCCAATGCACTGGATGATGGGCAGTGGTCGCAGGGCCTCATTTCCGCTGCC
CGTATGGTGGCTGCGGCCACCAACAATCTGTGTGAAGCAGCTAACGCAGCTGTCCAGGGCCATGCTAGCC
AGGAGAAACTCATTTCCTCAGCCAAGCAAGTAGCTGCCTCCACAGCTCAGCTCCTGGTAGCTTGCAAGGT
CAAAGCAGATCAGGACTCTGAGGCAATGAAACGGCTCCAGGCTGCTGGCAATGCAGTGAAGAGGGCCTCA
GATAACCTGGTAAAGGCGGCCCAGAAAGCTGCAGCCTTCGAAGACCAGGAGAATGAGACGGTGGTGGTGA
AGGAGAAAATGGTTGGGGGCATTGCCCAGATTATCGCAGCACAGGAAGAGATGCTTCGGAAGGAACGAGA
GCTGGAAGAGGCTCGGAAAAAGCTCGCCCAGATCCGGCAGCAGCAGTACAAGTTCTTGCCTTCAGAGCTT
CGAGACGAGCACGGAGGATCCGGAATGGTGAGCAAGGGCGAGGAGCTGTTCACCGGGGTGGTGCCCATCC
TGGTCGAGCTGGACGGCGACGTAAACGGCCACAAGTTCAGCGTGTCCGGCGAGGGCGAGGGCGATGCCAC
CTACGGCAAGCTGACCCTGAAGTTCATCTGCACCACCGGCAAGCTGCCCGTGCCCTGGCCCACCCTCGTG
ACCACCCTGACCTACGGCGTGCAGTGCTTCAGCCGCTACCCCGACCACATGAAGCAGCACGACTTCTTCA
AGTCCGCCATGCCCGAAGGCTACGTCCAGGAGCGCACCATCTTCTTCAAGGACGACGGCAACTACAAGAC
CCGCGCCGAGGTGAAGTTCGAGGGCGACACCCTGGTGAACCGCATCGAGCTGAAGGGCATCGACTTCAAG
GAGGACGGCAACATCCTGGGGCACAAGCTGGAGTACAACTACAACAGCCACAACGTCTATATCATGGCCG
ACAAGCAGAAGAACGGCATCAAGGTGAACTTCAAGATCCGCCACAACATCGAGGACGGCAGCGTGCAGCT
CGCCGACCACTACCAGCAGAACACCCCCATCGGCGACGGCCCCGTGCTGCTGCCCGACAACCACTACCTG
AGCACCCAGTCCGCCCTGAGCAAAGACCCCAACGAGAAGCGCGATCACATGGTCCTGCTGGAGTTCGTGA
CCGCCGCCGGGATCACTCTCGGCATGGACGAGCTGTACAAGTAACCGCGGGCCCGGGATCCACCGGATCT
AGATAACTGATCATAATCAGCCATACCACATTTGTAGAGGTTTTACTTGCTTTAAAAAACCTCCCACACC
TCCCCCTGAACCTGAAACATAAAATGAATGCAATTGTTGTTGTTAACTTGTTTATTGCAGCTTATAATGG
TTACAAATAAAGCAATAGCATCACAAATTTCACAAATAAAGCATTTTTTTCACTGCATTCTAGTTGTGGT
TTGTCCAAACTCATCAATGTATCTTAACGCGTAAATTGTAAGCGTTAATATTTTGTTAAAATTCGCGTTA
AATTTTTGTTAAATCAGCTCATTTTTTAACCAATAGGCCGAAATCGGCAAAATCCCTTATAAATCAAAAG
AATAGACCGAGATAGGGT
[37 nt withheld, positions 9399-9435]
AAAGAACGTGGACTCCAACGTCAAAGG
[49 nt withheld, positions 9463-9511]
T
[91 nt withheld, positions 9513-9603]
G
[124 nt withheld, positions 9605-9728]
CAGGTGGCACTTTTCGGGGAAATGTGCGCGGAACCCCTATTTGTTTATTTTTCTAAATACATTCAAATAT
GTATCCGCTCATGAGACAATAACCCTGATAAATGCTTCAATAATATTGAAAAAGGAAGAGTCCTGAGGCG
GAAAGAACCAGCTGTGGAATGTGTGTCAGTTAGGGTGTGGAAAGTCCCCAGGCTCCCCAGCAGGCAGAAG
TATGCAAAGCATGCATCTCAATTAGTCAGCAACCAGGTGTGGAAAGTCCCCAGGCTCCCCAGCAGGCAGA
AGTATGCAAAGCATGCATCTCAATTAGTCAGCAACCATAGTCCCGCCCCTAACTCCGCCCATCCCGCCCC
TAACTCCGCCCAGTTCCGCCCATTCTCCGCCCCATGGCTGACTAATTTTTTTTATTTATGCAGAGGCCGA
GGCCGCCTCGGCCTCTGAGCTATTCCAGAAGTAGTGAGGAGGCTTTTTTGGAGGCCTAGGCTTTTGCAAA
GATCGATCAAGAGACAGGATGAGGATCGTTTCGCATGATTGAACAAGATGGATTGCACGCAGGTTCTCCG
GCCGCTTGGGTGGAGAGGCTATTCGGCTATGACTGGGCACAACAGACAATCGGCTGCTCTGATGCCGCCG
TGTTCCGGCTGTCAGCGCAGGGGCGCCCGGTTCTTTTTGTCAAGACCGACCTGTCCGGTGCCCTGAATGA
ACTGCAAGACGAGGCAGCGCGGCTATCGTGGCTGGCCACGACGGGCGTTCCTTGCGCAGCTGTGCTCGAC
GTTGTCACTGAAGCGGGAAGGGACTGGCTGCTATTGGGCGAAGTGCCGGGGCAGGATCTCCTGTCATCTC
ACCTTGCTCCTGCCGAGAAAGTATCCATCATGGCTGATGCAATGCGGCGGCTGCATACGCTTGATCCGGC
TACCTGCCCATTCGACCACCAAGCGAAACATCGCATCGAGCGAGCACGTACTCGGATGGAAGCCGGTCTT
GTCGATCAGGATGATCTGGACGAAGAGCATCAGGGGCTCGCGCCAGCCGAACTGTTCGCCAGGCTCAAGG
CGAGCATGCCCGACGGCGAGGATCTCGTCGTGACCCATGGCGATGCCTGCTTGCCGAATATCATGGTGGA
AAATGGCCGCTTTTCTGGATTCATCGACTGTGGCCGGCTGGGTGTGGCGGACCGCTATCAGGACATAGCG
TTGGCTACCCGTGATATTGCTGAAGAGCTTGGCGGCGAATGGGCTGACCGCTTCCTCGTGCTTTACGGTA
TCGCCGCTCCCGATTCGCAGCGCATCGCCTTCTATCGCCTTCTTGACGAGTTCTTCTGAGCGGGACTCTG
GGGTTCGAAATGACCGACCAAGCGACGCCCAACCTGCCATCACGAGATTTCGATTCCACCGCCGCCTTCT
ATGAAAGGTTGGGCTTCGGAATCGTTTTCCGGGACGCCGGCTGGATGATCCTCCAGCGCGGGGATCTCAT
GCTGGAGTTCTTCGCCCACCCTAGGGGGAGGCTAACTGAAACACGGAAGGAGACAATACCGGAAGGAACC
CGCGCTATGACGGCAATAAAAAGACAGAATAAAACGCACGGTGTTGGGTCGTTTGTTCATAAACGCGGGG
TTCGGTCCCAGGGCTGGCACTCTGTCGATACCCCACCGAGACCCCATTGGGGCCAATACGCCCGCGTTTC
TTCCTTTTCCCCACCCCACCCCCCAAGTTCGGGTGAAGGCCCAGGGCTCGCAGCCAACGTCGGGGCGGCA
GGCCCTGCCATAGCCTCAGGTTACTCATATATACTTTAGATTGATTTAAAACTTCATTTTTAATTTAAAA
GGATCTAGGTGAAGATCCTTTTTGATAATCTCATGACCAAAATCCCTTAACGTGAGTTTTCGTTCCACTG
AGCGTCAGACCCCGTAGAAAAGATCAAAGGATCTTCTTGAGATCCTTTTTTTCTGCGCGTAATCTGCTGC
TTGCAAACAAAAAAACCACCGCTACCAGCGGTGGTTTGTTTGCCGGATCAAGAGCTACCAACTCTTTTTC
CGAAGGTAACTGGCTTCAGCAGAGCGCAGATACCAAATACTGTTCTTCTAGTGTAGCCGTAGTTAGGCCA
CCACTTCAAGAACTCTGTAGCACCGCCTACATACCTCGCTCTGCTAATCCTGTTACCAGTGGCTGCTGCC
AGTGGCGATAAGTCGTGTCTTACCGGGTTGGACTCAAGACGATAGTTACCGGATAAGGCGCAGCGGTCGG
GCTGAACGGGGGGTTCGTGCACACAGCCCAGCTTGGAGCGAACGACCTACACCGAACTGAGATACCTACA
GCGTGAGCTATGAGAAAGCGCCACGCTTCCCGAAGGGAGAAAGGCGGACAGGTATCCGGTAAGCGGCAGG
GTCGGAACAGGAGAGCGCACGAGGGAGCTTCCAGGGGGAAACGCCTGGTATCTTTATAGTCCTGTCGGGT
TTCGCCACCTCTGACTTGAGCGTCGATTTTTGTGATGCTCGTCAGGGGGGCGGAGCCTATGGAAAAACGC
CAGCAACGCGGCCTTTTTACGGTTCCTGGCCTTTTGCTGGCCTTTTGCTCACATGTTCTTTCCTGCGTTA
TCCCCTGATTCTGTGGATAACCGTATTACCGCCATGCAT
Features (pLannotate 1.2.2; 14 found; start..end, strand, type, name):
     61..364     +  enhancer       CMV enhancer: human cytomegalovirus immediate early enhancer
    365..568     +  promoter       CMV promoter: human cytomegalovirus (CMV) immediate early promoter
    650..8272    +  CDS            Tln1: TLN1_MOUSE - Also known as Tln. Experimental evidence at protein level: Swiss-Prot protein existence level 1. Probably involved in connections of major cytoskeletal structures to the plasma membrane. High molecular weight cytoskeletal protein concentrated at regions of cell-substratum contact and, in lymphocytes, at cell-cell contacts. From Mus musculus (Mouse).
   8285..9004    +  CDS            EGFP: the original enhanced GFP (Yang et al., 1996) mammalian codon-optimized
   9004..9026    +  misc_feature   MCS (fragment): multiple cloning site
   9038..9122    +  CDS            large T antigen (fragment): large T antigen from SV40 (simian virus 40)
   9145..9266    +  polyA_signal   SV40 poly(A) signal: SV40 polyadenylation signal
   9300..9728    -  rep_origin     f1 ori (sequence partly withheld): f1 bacteriophage origin of replication; arrow indicates direction of (+) strand synthesis
   9755..9859    +  promoter       AmpR promoter: bla
   9861..10218   +  promoter       SV40 promoter: SV40 enhancer and early promoter
  10253..11047   +  CDS            NeoR/KanR: aminoglycoside phosphotransferase from Tn5; aph(3')-II (or nptII); confers resistance to neomycin, kanamycin, and G418 (Geneticin®)
  11068..11220   +  CDS            ble (fragment): BLE_KLEPN - Experimental evidence at protein level: Swiss-Prot protein existence level 1. Binding protein with a strong affinity to the bleomycin family of antibiotics. Binds to CL990; an antimitotic-antibiotic compound. From Klebsiella pneumoniae.
  11279..11326   +  polyA_signal   HSV TK poly(A) signal: herpes simplex virus thymidine kinase polyadenylation signal (Cole and Stacy, 1985)
  11655..12243   +  rep_origin     ori: high-copy-number ColE1/pMB1/pBR322/pUC origin of replication
