[The description below was written by a language model from this plasmid's Addgene catalogue record and pLannotate feature annotations shown in this document.]
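Description:
pEGFP_S1750F-talin1 (1-2541) is a 12,357 bp mammalian expression plasmid that produces full-length mouse talin-1 (Tln1, residues 1–2541) carrying the point mutation S1750F, fused at its C terminus to EGFP. The backbone is recorded as Clontech pEGFP-C1. However, the annotated sequence places the 7,623 bp talin-1 coding region upstream of EGFP, directly after the promoter, so the arrangement is talin-EGFP rather than the EGFP-first order usual for that vector. This agrees with the catalogue's description of a C-terminal tag.

Transcription is driven by the human cytomegalovirus immediate-early enhancer and promoter and is terminated by the SV40 polyadenylation signal downstream of EGFP. A residual multiple cloning site fragment lies between EGFP and that signal. A short match to SV40 large T antigen is also annotated in this region, and it most likely reflects sequence flanking the SV40 poly(A) region rather than a functional gene.

The plasmid is propagated in E. coli from a high-copy ColE1/pUC-type origin under kanamycin selection. The Tn5 NeoR/KanR gene is preceded by a bacterial (bla) promoter and by the SV40 enhancer/early promoter, and it is followed by the HSV TK poly(A) signal. The same marker can therefore confer G418 resistance in mammalian cells. An f1 origin is also present.

Talin-1 is a large cytoskeletal adaptor concentrated at cell–substratum contacts. According to the associated study, S1750F is one of a set of cancer-associated talin point mutations examined for their effects on cell adhesion and migration. The EGFP fusion allows the mutant protein's expression and localisation to be followed by fluorescence in transfected cells.
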