Addgene plasmid #166120: pEGFP_S1750F-talin1 (1-2541)
Purpose: For expression of full-length mouse talin-1 carrying mutation S1750F in mammalian cells. Contains C-terminal EGFP tag.
Depositing lab: Vesa Hytönen. Depositing organization: Tampere University, BioMediTech. Publication: Cancer associated talin point mutations disorganise cell adhesion and migration. Azizi L, Cowell AR, Mykuliak VV, Goult BT, Turkki P, Hytonen VP. Sci Rep. 2021 Jan 11;11(1):347. doi: 10.1038/s41598-020-77911-4. PubMed 33431906.
Backbone
  Vector backbone: pEGFP-C1
  Backbone manufacturer: Clontech
  Backbone size w/o insert (bp): 4734
  Total vector size (bp): 12357
  Vector type: Mammalian Expression ; CMV promoter
Growth in bacteria
  Bacterial resistance: Kanamycin, 50 μg/mL
  Growth temperature: 37°C
  Growth strain: DH5alpha
  Growth instructions: For MidiPrep according to the instructions from the kit.
  Copy number: High Copy
Gene/Insert
  Gene/Insert name: S1750F-Talin-1 (alt name: S1750F-TLN1)
  Species: M. musculus (mouse)
  Insert size (bp): 7623
  Mutation: S1750F
  Entrez Gene: Tln1 (a.k.a. Tln)
  Tag / fusion protein: EGFP (C terminal on insert)
Terms and licenses: Academic/Nonprofit Terms; Industry Terms: Not Available to Industry
How to cite: pEGFP_S1750F-talin1 (1-2541) was a gift from Vesa Hytönen (Addgene plasmid # 166120 ; http://n2t.net/addgene:166120 ; RRID:Addgene_166120)
